>Addgene plasmid #118363 | hHSF1 S303A | addgene full sequence | sequence record 227540 | Addgene NGS Result
GACATTGATTATTGACTAGTTATTAATAGTAATCAATTACGGGGTCATTAGTTCATAGCCCATATATGGA
GTTCCGCGTTACATAACTTACGGTAAATGGCCCGCCTGGCTGACCGCCCAACGACCCCCGCCCATTGACG
TCAATAATGACGTATGTTCCCATAGTAACGCCAATAGGGACTTTCCATTGACGTCAATGGGTGGAGTATT
TACGGTAAACTGCCCACTTGGCAGTACATCAAGTGTATCATATGCCAAGTACGCCCCCTATTGACGTCAA
TGACGGTAAATGGCCCGCCTGGCATTATGCCCAGTACATGACCTTATGGGACTTTCCTACTTGGCAGTAC
ATCTACGTATTAGTCATCGCTATTACCATGGTGATGCGGTTTTGGCAGTACATCAATGGGCGTGGATAGC
GGTTTGACTCACGGGGATTTCCAAGTCTCCACCCCATTGACGTCAATGGGAGTTTGTTTTGGCACCAAAA
TCAACGGGACTTTCCAAAATGTCGTAACAACTCCGCCCCATTGACGCAAATGGGCGGTAGGCGTGTACGG
TGGGAGGTCTATATAAGCAGAGCTCTCTGGCTAACTAGAGAACCCACTGCTTACTGGCTTATCGAAATTA
ATACGACTCACTATAGGGAGACCCAAGCTGGCTAGCGTTTAAACGGGCCCTCTAGACTCGAGCGGCCGCC
ACTGTGCTGGATATCTGCAGAATTCGAGATGGATCTGCCCGTGGGCCCCGGCGCGGCGGGGCCCAGCAAC
GTCCCGGCCTTCCTGACCAAGCTGTGGACCCTCGTGAGCGACCCGGACACCGACGCGCTCATCTGCTGGA
GCCCGAGCGGGAACAGCTTCCACGTGTTCGACCAGGGCCAGTTTGCCAAGGAGGTGCTGCCCAAGTACTT
CAAGCACAACAACATGGCCAGCTTCGTGCGGCAGCTCAACATGTATGGCTTCCGGAAAGTGGTCCACATC
GAGCAGGGCGGCCTGGTCAAGCCAGAGAGAGACGACACGGAGTTCCAGCACCCATGCTTCCTGCGTGGCC
AGGAGCAGCTCCTTGAGAACATCAAGAGGAAAGTGACCAGTGTGTCCACCCTGAAGAGTGAAGACATAAA
GATCCGCCAGGACAGCGTCACCAAGCTGCTGACGGACGTGCAGCTGATGAAGGGGAAGCAGGAGTGCATG
GACTCCAAGCTCCTGGCCATGAAGCATGAGAATGAGGCTCTGTGGCGGGAGGTGGCCAGCCTTCGGCAGA
AGCATGCCCAGCAACAGAAAGTCGTCAACAAGCTCATTCAGTTCCTGATCTCACTGGTGCAGTCAAACCG
GATCCTGGGGGTGAAGAGAAAGATCCCCCTGATGCTGAACGACAGTGGCTCAGCACATTCCATGCCCAAG
TATAGCCGGCAGTTCTCCCTGGAGCACGTCCACGGCTCGGGCCCCTACTCGGCCCCCTCCCCAGCCTACA
GCAGCTCCAGCCTCTACGCCCCTGATGCTGTGGCCAGCTCTGGACCCATCATCTCCGACATCACCGAGCT
GGCTCCTGCCAGCCCCATGGCCTCCCCCGGCGGGAGCATAGACGAGAGGCCCCTATCCAGCAGCCCCCTG
GTGCGTGTCAAGGAGGAGCCCCCCGCCCCGCCTCAGAGCCCCCGGGTAGAGGAGGCGAGTCCCGGGCGCC
CATCTTCCGTGGACACCCTCTTGTCCCCGACCGCCCTCATTGACTCCATCCTGCGGGAGAGTGAACCTGC
CCCCGCCTCCGTCACAGCCCTCACGGACGCCAGGGGCCACACGGACACCGAGGGCCGGCCTCCCTCCCCC
CCGCCCACCTCCACCCCTGAAAAGTGCCTCAGCGTAGCCTGCCTGGACAAGAATGAGCTCAGTGACCACT
TGGATGCTATGGACTCCAACCTGGATAACCTGCAGACCATGCTGAGCAGCCACGGCTTCAGCGTGGACAC
CAGTGCCCTGCTGGACCTGTTCAGCCCCTCGGTGACCGTGCCCGACATGAGCCTGCCTGACCTTGACAGC
AGCCTGGCCAGTATCCAAGAGCTCCTGTCTCCCCAGGAGCCCCCCAGGCCTCCCGAGGCAGAGAACAGCA
GCCCGGATTCAGGGAAGCAGCTGGTGCACTACACAGCGCAGCCGCTGTTCCTGCTGGACCCCGGCTCCGT
GGACACCGGGAGCAACGACCTGCCGGTGCTGTTTGAGCTGGGAGAGGGCTCCTACTTCTCCGAAGGGGAC
GGCTTCGCCGAGGACCCCACCATCTCCCTGCTGACAGGCTCGGAGCCTCCCAAAGCCAAGGACCCCACTG
TCTCCAAGCTTGGGCCCGAACAAAAACTCATCTCAGAAGAGGATCTGAATAGCGCCGTCGACCATCATCA
TCATCATCATTGAGTTTAAACGGTCTCCAGCTTAAGTTTAAACCGCTGATCAGCCTCGACTGTGCCTTCT
AGTTGCCAGCCATCTGTTGTTTGCCCCTCCCCCGTGCCTTCCTTGACCCTGGAAGGTGCCACTCCCACTG
TCCTTTCCTAATAAAATGAGGAAATTGCATCGCATTGTCTGAGTAGGTGTCATTCTATTCTGGGGGGTGG
GGTGGGGCAGGACAGCAAGGGGGAGGATTGGGAAGACAATAGCAGGCATGCTGGGGATGCGGTGGGCTCT
ATGGCTTCTGAGGCGGAAAGAACCAGCTGGGGCTCTAGGGGGTATCCCC
[124 nt withheld, positions 2710-2833]
C
[91 nt withheld, positions 2835-2925]
A
[49 nt withheld, positions 2927-2975]
CCTTTGACGTTGGAGTCCACGTTCTTT
[37 nt withheld, positions 3003-3039]
ACCCTATCTCGGTCTATTCTTTTGATTTATAAGGGATTTTGCCGATTTCGGCCTATTGGTTAAAAAATGA
GCTGATTTAACAAAAATTTAACGCGAATTAATTCTGTGGAATGTGTGTCAGTTAGGGTGTGGAAAGTCCC
CAGGCTCCCCAGCAGGCAGAAGTATGCAAAGCATGCATCTCAATTAGTCAGCAACCAGGTGTGGAAAGTC
CCCAGGCTCCCCAGCAGGCAGAAGTATGCAAAGCATGCATCTCAATTAGTCAGCAACCATAGTCCCGCCC
CTAACTCCGCCCATCCCGCCCCTAACTCCGCCCAGTTCCGCCCATTCTCCGCCCCATGGCTGACTAATTT
TTTTTATTTATGCAGAGGCCGAGGCCGCCTCTGCCTCTGAGCTATTCCAGAAGTAGTGAGGAGGCTTTTT
TGGAGGCCTAGGCTTTTGCAAAAAGCTCCCGGGAGCTTGTATATCCATTTTCGGATCTGATCAAGAGACA
GGATGAGGATCGTTTCGCATGATTGAACAAGATGGATTGCACGCAGGTTCTCCGGCCGCTTGGGTGGAGA
GGCTATTCGGCTATGACTGGGCACAACAGACAATCGGCTGCTCTGATGCCGCCGTGTTCCGGCTGTCAGC
GCAGGGGCGCCCGGTTCTTTTTGTCAAGACCGACCTGTCCGGTGCCCTGAATGAACTGCAGGACGAGGCA
GCGCGGCTATCGTGGCTGGCCACGACGGGCGTTCCTTGCGCAGCTGTGCTCGACGTTGTCACTGAAGCGG
GAAGGGACTGGCTGCTATTGGGCGAAGTGCCGGGGCAGGATCTCCTGTCATCTCACCTTGCTCCTGCCGA
GAAAGTATCCATCATGGCTGATGCAATGCGGCGGCTGCATACGCTTGATCCGGCTACCTGCCCATTCGAC
CACCAAGCGAAACATCGCATCGAGCGAGCACGTACTCGGATGGAAGCCGGTCTTGTCGATCAGGATGATC
TGGACGAAGAGCATCAGGGGCTCGCGCCAGCCGAACTGTTCGCCAGGCTCAAGGCGCGCATGCCCGACGG
CGAGGATCTCGTCGTGACCCATGGCGATGCCTGCTTGCCGAATATCATGGTGGAAAATGGCCGCTTTTCT
GGATTCATCGACTGTGGCCGGCTGGGTGTGGCGGACCGCTATCAGGACATAGCGTTGGCTACCCGTGATA
TTGCTGAAGAGCTTGGCGGCGAATGGGCTGACCGCTTCCTCGTGCTTTACGGTATCGCCGCTCCCGATTC
GCAGCGCATCGCCTTCTATCGCCTTCTTGACGAGTTCTTCTGAGCGGGACTCTGGGGTTCGAAATGACCG
ACCAAGCGACGCCCAACCTGCCATCACGAGATTTCGATTCCACCGCCGCCTTCTATGAAAGGTTGGGCTT
CGGAATCGTTTTCCGGGACGCCGGCTGGATGATCCTCCAGCGCGGGGATCTCATGCTGGAGTTCTTCGCC
CACCCCAACTTGTTTATTGCAGCTTATAATGGTTACAAATAAAGCAATAGCATCACAAATTTCACAAATA
AAGCATTTTTTTCACTGCATTCTAGTTGTGGTTTGTCCAAACTCATCAATGTATCTTATCATGTCTGTAT
ACCGTCGACCTCTAGCTAGAGCTTGGCGTAATCATGGTCATAGCTGTTTCCTGTGTGAAATTGTTATCCG
CTCACAATTCCACACAACATACGAGCCGGAAGCATAAAGTGTAAAGCCTGGGGTGCCTAATGAGTGAGCT
AACTCACATTAATTGCGTTGCGCTCACTGCCCGCTTTCCAGTCGGGAAACCTGTCGTGCCAGCTGCATTA
ATGAATCGGCCAACGCGCGGGGAGAGGCGGTTTGCGTATTGGGCGCTCTTCCGCTTCCTCGCTCACTGAC
TCGCTGCGCTCGGTCGTTCGGCTGCGGCGAGCGGTATCAGCTCACTCAAAGGCGGTAATACGGTTATCCA
CAGAATCAGGGGATAACGCAGGAAAGAACATGTGAGCAAAAGGCCAGCAAAAGGCCAGGAACCGTAAAAA
GGCCGCGTTGCTGGCGTTTTTCCATAGGCTCCGCCCCCCTGACGAGCATCACAAAAATCGACGCTCAAGT
CAGAGGTGGCGAAACCCGACAGGACTATAAAGATACCAGGCGTTTCCCCCTGGAAGCTCCCTCGTGCGCT
CTCCTGTTCCGACCCTGCCGCTTACCGGATACCTGTCCGCCTTTCTCCCTTCGGGAAGCGTGGCGCTTTC
TCATAGCTCACGCTGTAGGTATCTCAGTTCGGTGTAGGTCGTTCGCTCCAAGCTGGGCTGTGTGCACGAA
CCCCCCGTTCAGCCCGACCGCTGCGCCTTATCCGGTAACTATCGTCTTGAGTCCAACCCGGTAAGACACG
ACTTATCGCCACTGGCAGCAGCCACTGGTAACAGGATTAGCAGAGCGAGGTATGTAGGCGGTGCTACAGA
GTTCTTGAAGTGGTGGCCTAACTACGGCTACACTAGAAGAACAGTATTTGGTATCTGCGCTCTGCTGAAG
CCAGTTACCTTCGGAAAAAGAGTTGGTAGCTCTTGATCCGGCAAACAAACCACCGCTGGTAGCGGTGGTT
TTTTTGTTTGCAAGCAGCAGATTACGCGCAGAAAAAAAGGATCTCAAGAAGATCCTTTGATCTTTTCTAC
GGGGTCTGACGCTCAGTGGAACGAAAACTCACGTTAAGGGATTTTGGTCATGAGATTATCAAAAAGGATC
TTCACCTAGATCCTTTTAAATTAAAAATGAAGTTTTAAATCAATCTAAAGTATATATGAGTAAACTTGGT
CTGACAGTTACCAATGCTTAATCAGTGAGGCACCTATCTCAGCGATCTGTCTATTTCGTTCATCCATAGT
TGCCTGACTCCCCGTCGTGTAGATAACTACGATACGGGAGGGCTTACCATCTGGCCCCAGTGCTGCAATG
ATACCGCGAGACCCACGCTCACCGGCTCCAGATTTATCAGCAATAAACCAGCCAGCCGGAAGGGCCGAGC
GCAGAAGTGGTCCTGCAACTTTATCCGCCTCCATCCAGTCTATTAATTGTTGCCGGGAAGCTAGAGTAAG
TAGTTCGCCAGTTAATAGTTTGCGCAACGTTGTTGCCATTGCTACAGGCATCGTGGTGTCACGCTCGTCG
TTTGGTATGGCTTCATTCAGCTCCGGTTCCCAACGATCAAGGCGAGTTACATGATCCCCCATGTTGTGCA
AAAAAGCGGTTAGCTCCTTCGGTCCTCCGATCGTTGTCAGAAGTAAGTTGGCCGCAGTGTTATCACTCAT
GGTTATGGCAGCACTGCATAATTCTCTTACTGTCATGCCATCCGTAAGATGCTTTTCTGTGACTGGTGAG
TACTCAACCAAGTCATTCTGAGAATAGTGTATGCGGCGACCGAGTTGCTCTTGCCCGGCGTCAATACGGG
ATAATACCGCGCCACATAGCAGAACTTTAAAAGTGCTCATCATTGGAAAACGTTCTTCGGGGCGAAAACT
CTCAAGGATCTTACCGCTGTTGAGATCCAGTTCGATGTAACCCACTCGTGCACCCAACTGATCTTCAGCA
TCTTTTACTTTCACCAGCGTTTCTGGGTGAGCAAAAACAGGAAGGCAAAATGCCGCAAAAAAGGGAATAA
GGGCGACACGGAAATGTTGAATACTCATACTCTTCCTTTTTCAATATTATTGAAGCATTTATCAGGGTTA
TTGTCTCATGAGCGGATACATATTTGAATGTATTTAGAAAAATAAACAAATAGGGGTTCCGCGCACATTT
CCCCGAAAAGTGCCACCTGACGTCGACGGATCGGGAGATCTCCCGATCCCCTATGGTGCACTCTCAGTAC
AATCTGCTCTGATGCCGCATAGTTAAGCCAGTATCTGCTCCCTGCTTGTGTGTTGGAGGTCGCTGAGTAG
TGCGCGAGCAAAATTTAAGCTACAACAAGGCAAGGCTTGACCGACAATTGCATGAAGAATCTGCTTAGGG
TTAGGCGTTTTGCGCTGCTTCGCGATGTACGGGCCAGATATACGCGTT
Features (pLannotate 1.2.2; 22 found; start..end, strand, type, name):
      1..380     +  enhancer       CMV enhancer: human cytomegalovirus immediate early enhancer
    381..584     +  promoter       CMV promoter: human cytomegalovirus (CMV) immediate early promoter
    580..613     +  LTR            5' LTR (truncated) (fragment): truncated 5' long terminal repeat (LTR) from HIV-1
    629..647     +  promoter       T7 promoter: promoter for bacteriophage T7 RNA polymerase
    750..2045    +  CDS            hsf1: HSF_XENLA - Also known as hsf. Experimental evidence at transcript level: Swiss-Prot protein existence level 2. DNA-binding protein that specifically binds heat shock promoter elements (HSE) and activates transcription. From Xenopus laevis (African clawed frog).
   1944..2315    +  CDS            HSF1: C-terminal activation domain from the human heat shock transcription factor HSF1
   2373..2390    +  CDS            capTEV™ (fragment): composite tag for in vivo biotinylation, TEV protease cleavage, and 6xHis tagging
   2440..2664    +  polyA_signal   bGH poly(A) signal: bovine growth hormone polyadenylation signal
   2668..2689    +  promoter       SV40 promoter (fragment): SV40 enhancer and early promoter
   2710..3138    +  rep_origin     f1 ori (sequence partly withheld): f1 bacteriophage origin of replication; arrow indicates direction of (+) strand synthesis
   3152..3481    +  promoter       SV40 promoter: SV40 enhancer and early promoter
   3548..4339    +  CDS            neo: KKA2_KLEPN - Also known as kan, nptII. Experimental evidence at protein level: Swiss-Prot protein existence level 1. Resistance to kanamycin, neomycin, paromomycin, ribostamycin, butirosin and gentamicin B. From Klebsiella pneumoniae.
   4363..4521    +  CDS            ble (fragment): BLE_KLEPN - Experimental evidence at protein level: Swiss-Prot protein existence level 1. Binding protein with a strong affinity to the bleomycin family of antibiotics. Binds to CL990; an antimitotic-antibiotic compound. From Klebsiella pneumoniae.
   4516..4637    +  polyA_signal   SV40 poly(A) signal: SV40 polyadenylation signal
   4710..4726    -  protein_bind   lac operator: The lac repressor binds to the lac operator to inhibit transcription in E. coli. This inhibition can be relieved by adding lactose or isopropyl-β-D-thiogalactopyranoside (IPTG). lac repressor encoded by lacI
   4734..4764    -  promoter       lac promoter: promoter for the E. coli lac operon
   4779..4800    -  protein_bind   CAP binding site: CAP binding activates transcription in the presence of cAMP. E. coli catabolite activator protein
   4813..4905    -  CDS            lacI (fragment): lac repressor; lacI; The lac repressor binds to the lac operator to inhibit transcription in E. coli. This inhibition can be relieved by adding lactose or isopropyl-β-D-thiogalactopyranoside (IPTG).
   5088..5676    -  rep_origin     ori: high-copy-number ColE1/pMB1/pBR322/pUC origin of replication
   5847..6707    -  CDS            AmpR: β-lactamase; bla; confers resistance to ampicillin, carbenicillin, and related antibiotics
   6708..6812    -  promoter       AmpR promoter: bla
   6871..6923    -  misc_feature   bom (fragment): basis of mobility region from pBR322
