[The description below was written by a language model from this plasmid's Addgene catalogue record and pLannotate feature annotations shown in this document.]
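Description:
hHSF1 S303A is a mammalian expression plasmid built on the Invitrogen pcDNA3.1/myc-His(-) A backbone, carrying human heat shock factor 1 (HSF1) with a serine-to-alanine substitution at residue 303. The insert was cloned between EcoRI and HindIII sites and sits downstream of the human cytomegalovirus immediate-early enhancer and promoter. A bovine growth hormone polyadenylation signal terminates the transcript. A T7 promoter lies just upstream of the coding region and could support in vitro transcription. The catalogue entry lists C-terminal myc and 6xHis tags supplied by the backbone. The automated annotation picks up only a short His-tag-like match after the HSF1 reading frame and does not call the myc epitope separately. It also labels most of the open reading frame by homology to Xenopus HSF, with the C-terminal activation domain recognised as human HSF1; together these cover a single coding region that the record identifies as human.

In bacteria, the plasmid is propagated through a high-copy ColE1/pUC-type origin and selected with ampicillin via the β-lactamase gene. An f1 origin is also present. For stable selection in mammalian cells, an SV40 early promoter drives a neomycin resistance gene with an SV40 poly(A) signal, allowing G418 selection.

According to the record, the S303A mutation disrupts the phosphorylation-dependent sumoylation motif (PDSM), so the protein cannot be SUMO-modified on lysine 298. The construct therefore serves as a sumoylation-deficient, non-phosphorylatable HSF1 variant for studying how serine 303 phosphorylation controls stress-inducible SUMO modification and HSF1 activity, typically in comparison with the wild-type protein.
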