Addgene plasmid #118363: hHSF1 S303A
Purpose: This plasmid expresses human HSF1 S303A mutant, which cannot undergo sumoylation on K298 due to disrupted PDSM motif.
Depositing lab: Lea Sistonen. Depositing organization: Abo Akademi University. Publication: Phosphorylation of serine 303 is a prerequisite for the stress-inducible SUMO modification of heat shock factor 1. Hietakangas V, Ahlskog JK, Jakobsson AM, Hellesuo M, Sahlberg NM, Holmberg CI, Mikhailov A, Palvimo JJ, Pirkkala L, Sistonen L. Mol Cell Biol. 2003 Apr . 23(8):2953-68. 10.1128/MCB.23.8.2953-2968.2003 PubMed 12665592.
Backbone
  Vector backbone: pcDNA3.1/myc-His(-) A
  Backbone manufacturer: Invitrogen
  Backbone size w/o insert (bp): 5522
  Vector type: Mammalian Expression
  Selectable markers: Neomycin (select with G418)
Growth in bacteria
  Bacterial resistance: Ampicillin, 100 μg/mL
  Growth temperature: 37°C
  Growth strain: DH5alpha
  Copy number: High Copy
Gene/Insert
  Gene/Insert name: hHSF1
  Species: H. sapiens (human)
  Mutation: S303A
  Entrez Gene: HSF1 (a.k.a. HSTF1)
  Tag / fusion protein: myc and 6xHIS (C terminal on backbone)
  Cloning method: Restriction Enzyme; 5′ cloning site EcoRI (unknown if destroyed); 3′ cloning site HindIII (unknown if destroyed)
Terms and licenses: Academic/Nonprofit Terms; Industry Terms: Not Available to Industry
How to cite: hHSF1 S303A was a gift from Lea Sistonen (Addgene plasmid # 118363 ; http://n2t.net/addgene:118363 ; RRID:Addgene_118363)
